Addgene plasmid #145996: pAc5.1B-lambdaN-HA-DmTral-LSm-V5His6_B
Purpose: Insect Expression of DmTral-LSm
Depositing lab: Elisa Izaurralde. Depositing organization: Max Planck Institute for Developmental Biology. Publication: Similar modes of interaction enable Trailer Hitch and EDC3 to associate with DCP1 and Me31B in distinct protein complexes. Tritschler F, Eulalio A, Helms S, Schmidt S, Coles M, Weichenrieder O, Izaurralde E, Truffault V. Mol Cell Biol. 2008 Nov . 28(21):6695-708. 10.1128/MCB.00759-08 PubMed 18765641.
Backbone
  Vector backbone: Unknown
  Vector type: Insect Expression
Growth in bacteria
  Bacterial resistance: Ampicillin, 100 μg/mL
  Growth temperature: 37°C
  Growth strain: DH5alpha
  Copy number: Low Copy
Gene/Insert
  Gene/Insert name: DmTral-LSm (alt names: Trailer Hitch; Dm LSm15)
  Species: D. melanogaster (fly)
  Mutation: one silent mutation A198C compared to the sequence given by: NCBI:NM_140328.4 or UniProt Q9VTZ0.
  Entrez Gene: tral (a.k.a. Dmel_CG10686, BEST:GH08269, CG10686, DmLSm15, Dmel\CG10686, LSm15, Lsm15, Scd6p, TRAL, Tral, anon-EST:Posey139, anon-WO0172774.89, anon-WO02059370.24, p67, p70)
  Cloning method: Unknown
Terms and licenses: Academic/Nonprofit Terms; Industry Terms: Not Available to Industry
Depositor comments: Plasmids from this collection were made available to the research community and donated after the lab closed. Please note that the sequence provided by the depositing laboratory may be theoretical/predicted or based on Sanger sequencing results. There may be discrepancies between sequencing results obtained by Addgene and the depositor sequence. If an Addgene verified sequence is not available, please contact before placing your order to request that our lab fully sequence the plasmid.
How to cite: pAc5.1B-lambdaN-HA-DmTral-LSm-V5His6_B was a gift from Elisa Izaurralde (Addgene plasmid # 145996 ; http://n2t.net/addgene:145996 ; RRID:Addgene_145996)
