[The description below was written by a language model from this plasmid's Addgene catalogue record and pLannotate feature annotations shown in this document.]
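Description:
pAc5.1B-lambdaN-HA-DmTral-LSm-V5His6_B is a 5,762 nt insect expression plasmid for producing the LSm domain of Drosophila melanogaster Trailer Hitch (Tral, also called LSm15) in fly cells. The catalogue lists the backbone as unknown, although the name points to a pAc5.1B-type vector, and the feature table is consistent with that. Expression is driven by the constitutive Drosophila actin 5C promoter and terminated with an SV40 polyadenylation signal. In bacteria the plasmid is maintained through a ColE1/pUC-type origin and selected with ampicillin via the β-lactamase gene and its own promoter. The catalogue describes it as low copy, whereas the annotation software labels the origin as high copy. Short fragments annotated as SV40 large T antigen and a tetracycline resistance gene appear to be non-functional backbone remnants.

The open reading frame begins with a fragment of the bacteriophage lambda N protein, followed by an HA epitope (annotated as a partial 3xHA match) and then the Tral LSm domain. The software labels this domain as a fragment of human LSM14B, presumably reflecting homology, since the record gives the insert as the fly sequence. The insert carries one silent change, A198C, relative to the reference. A V5 tag follows, and the name indicates a His6 tag as well, though this is not annotated separately.

The lambda N peptide binds boxB RNA hairpins, so such fusions are commonly used to tether a protein to a boxB-containing reporter mRNA and test its effect on translation or stability. The record itself states only insect expression, in the context of work on Tral and EDC3 interactions with DCP1 and Me31B. The epitope tags allow detection and immunoprecipitation.
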