Features (pLannotate 1.2.2; 11 found; start..end, strand, type, name):
     56..2568    +  promoter       Ac5 promoter: Drosophila melanogaster actin 5C promoter
   2588..2653    +  CDS            N (fragment): REGN_LAMBD - Experimental evidence at protein level: Swiss-Prot protein existence level 1. Plays a role as a transcriptional antitermination factor that allows the virus to initiate its lytic phase. Activates expression of the delayed viral early genes by modifying host RNA polymerase (RNAP) into a form that is resistant to termination signals. This antitermination function requires the host NusA protein which serves to stabilize the interaction between antitermination protein N and host RNA polymerase. From Escherichia phage lambda (Bacteriophage lambda).
   2678..2704    +  CDS            3xHA (fragment): three tandem HA epitope tags
   2723..3025    +  CDS            LSM14B (fragment): LS14B_HUMAN - Also known as C20orf40 From Homo sapiens (Human).
   3047..3088    +  CDS            V5 tag: epitope tag from simian virus 5
   3188..3322    -  polyA_signal   SV40 poly(A) signal: SV40 polyadenylation signal
   3345..3429    -  CDS            large T antigen (fragment): large T antigen from SV40 (simian virus 40)
   3430..3900    +  CDS            TcR (fragment): tetracycline efflux protein; tet; confers resistance to tetracycline
   3944..4532    -  rep_origin     ori: high-copy-number ColE1/pMB1/pBR322/pUC origin of replication
   4703..5563    -  CDS            AmpR: β-lactamase; bla; confers resistance to ampicillin, carbenicillin, and related antibiotics
   5564..5668    -  promoter       AmpR promoter: bla
>Addgene plasmid #145996 | pAc5.1B-lambdaN-HA-DmTral-LSm-V5His6_B | depositor full sequence | sequence record 288441 | Full Sequence
CTTCAAGGAATTAATTCTATATTCTAAAAACACAAATGATACTTCTAAAAAAAATCATGAATGGCATCAA
CTCTGAATCAAATCTTTGCAGATGCACCTACTTCTCATTTCCACTGTCACATCATTTTTCCAGATCTCGC
TGCCTGTTATGTGGCCCACAAACCAAGACACGTTTTATGGCCATTAAAGCTGGCTGATCGTCGCCAAACA
CCAAATACATATCAATATGTACATTCGAGAAAGAAGCGATCAAAGAAGCGTCTTCGGGCGAGTAGGAGAA
TGCGGAGGAGAAGGAGAACGAGCTGATCTAGTATCTCTCCACAATCCAATGCCAACTGACCAACTGGCCA
TATTCGGAGCAATTTGAAGCCAATTTCCATCGCCTGGCGATCGCTCCATTCTTGGCTATATGTTTTTCAC
CGTTCCCGGGGCCATTTTCAAAGACTCGTCGGTAAGATAAGATTGTGTCACTCGCTGTCTCTCTTCATTT
GTCGAAGAATGCTGAGGAATTTCGCGATGACGTCGGCGAGTATTTTGAAGAATGAGAATAATTTGTATTT
ATACGAAAATCAGTTAGTGGAATTTTCTACAAAAACATGTTATCTATAGATAATTTTGTTGCAAAATATG
TTGACTATGACAAAGATTGTATGTATATACCTTTAATGTATTCTCATTTTCTTATGTATTTATAATGGCA
ATGATGATACTGATGATATTTTAAGATGATGCCAGACCACAGGCTGATTTCTGCGTCTTTTGCCGAACGC
AGTGCATGTGCGGTTGTTGTTTTTTGGAATAGTTTCAATTTTCGGACTGTCCGCTTTGATTTCAGTTTCT
TGGCTTATTCAAAAAGCAAAGTAAAGCCAAAAAAGCGAGATGGCAATACCAAATGCGGCAAAACGGTAGT
GGAAGGAAAGGGGTGCGGGGCAGCGGAAGGAAGGGTGGGGCGGGGCGTGGCGGGGTCTGTGGCTGGGCGC
GACGTCACCGACGTTGGAGCCACTCCTTTGACCATGTGTGCGTGTGTGTATTATTCGTGTCTCGCCACTC
GCCGGTTGTTTTTTTCTTTTTATCTCGCTCTCTCTAGCGCCATCTCGTACGCATGCTCAACGCACCGCAT
GTTGCCGTGTCCTTTATGCGTCATTTTGGCTCGAAATAGGCAATTATTTAAACAAAGATTAGTCAACGAA
AACGCTAAAATAAATAAGTCTACAATATGGTTACTTATTGCCATGTGTGTGCAGCCAACGATAGCAACAA
AAGCAACAACACAGTGGCTTTCCCTCTTTCACTTTTTGTTTGCAAGCGCGTGCGAGCAAGACGGCACGAC
CGGCAAACGCAATTACGCTGACAAAGAGCAGACGAAGTTTTGGCCGAAAAACATCAAGGCGCCTGATACG
AATGCATTTGCAATAACAATTGCGATATTTAATATTGTTTATGAAGCTGTTTGACTTCAAAACACACAAA
AAAAAAAATAAAACAAATTATTTGAAAGAGAATTAGGAATCGGACAGCTTATCGTTACGGGCTAACAGCA
CACCGAGACGAAATAGCTTACCTGACGTCACAGCCTCTGGAAGAACTGCCGCCAAGCAGAGAGAGAGAGA
AAAAGAGGGAGAGCAGCTTAGACCGCATGTGCTTGTGTGTGAGGCGTCTCTCTCTTCGTCTCCTGTTTGC
GCAAACGCATAGACTGCACTGAGAAAATCGATTACCTATTTTTTATGAATGAATATTTGCACTATTACTA
TTCAAAACTATTAAGATAGCAATCACATTCAATAGCCAAATACTATACCACCTGAGCGATGCAACGAAAT
GATCAATTTGAGCAAAAATGCTGCATATTTAGGACGGCATCATTATAGAAATGCTTCTTGCTGTGTACTT
TTCTCTCGTCTGGCAGCTGTTTCGCCGTTATTGTTAAAACCGGCTTAAGTTAGGTGTGTTTTCTACGACT
AGTGATGCCCCTACTAGAAGATGTGTGTTGCACAAATGTCCCTGAATAACCAATTTGAAGTGCAGATAGC
AGTAAACGTAAGCTAATATGAATATTATTTAACTGTAATGTTTTAATATCGCTGGACATTACTAATAAAC
CCACTATAAACACATGTACATATGTATGTTTTGGCATACAATGAGTAGTTGGGGAAAAAATGTGTAAAAG
CACCGTGACCATCACAGCATAAAGATAACCAGCTGAAGTATCGAATATGAGTAACCCCCAAATTGAATCA
CATGCCGCAACTGATAGGACCCATGGAAGTACACTCTTCATGGCGATATACAAGACACACACAAGCACGA
ACACCCAGTTGCGGAGGAAATTCTCCGTAAATGAAAACCCAATCGGCGAACAATTCATACCCATATATGG
TAAAAGTTTTGAACGCGACTTGAGAGCGGAGAGCATTGCGGCTGATAAGGTTTTAGCGCTAAGCGGGCTT
TATAAAACGGGCTGCGGGACCAGTTTTCATATCACTACCGTTTGAGTTCTTGTGCTGTGTGGATACTCCT
CCCGACACAAAGCCGCTCCATCAGCCAGCAGTCGTCTAATCCAGAGACCCCGGATCGGGGTACCAACATG
GACGCACAAACACGACGACGTGAGCGTCGCGCTGAGAAACAAGCTCAATGGAAAGCTGCAAACGGTGGAT
CTCCTCCACATATGGCTTACCCATACGATGTTCCAGATTACGCTCCTCCAAGCTTGAATTCTATGAGCGG
GGGATTACCGGAGTTGGGCTCCAAAATCAGCCTCATTTCCAAGGCGGACATTCGATACGAGGGCCGCCTG
TACACGGTGGATCCGCAGGAGTGCACCATTGCGCTCTCGAGTGTGCGATCCTTCGGTACAGAAGATCGGG
ACACCCAGTTCCAGATAGCGCCGCAATCGCAGATCTACGACTACATCCTCTTCCGTGGCTCGGACATCAA
GGACATTCGCGTTGTCAACAACCACACGCTGCCGCACCACAATGACCCGGCGATCATGCAGGCGCAGCTC
GGCGGCCGCTCGAGTCTAGAGGGCCCGCGGTTCGAAGGTAAGCCTATCCCTAACCCTCTCCTCGGTCTCG
ATTCTACGCGTACCGGTCATCATCACCATCACCATTGAGTTTAAACCCGCTGATCAGCCTCGACTGTGCC
TTCTAAGGCCTGAGCTCGCTGATCAGCCTCGATCGAGGATCCAGACATGATAAGATACATTGATGAGTTT
GGACAAACCACAACTAGAATGCAGTGAAAAAAATGCTTTATTTGTGAAATTTGTGATGCTATTGCTTTAT
TTGTAACCATTATAAGCTGCAATAAACAAGTTAACAACAACAATTGCATTCATTTTATGTTTCAGGTTCA
GGGGGAGGTGTGGGAGGTTTTTTAAAGCAAGTAAAACCTCTACAAATGTGGTATGGCTGATTATGATCAG
TCGACCGATGCCCTTGAGAGCCTTCAACCCAGTCAGCTCCTTCCGGTGGGCGCGGGGCATGACTATCGTC
GCCGCACTTATGACTGTCTTCTTTATCATGCAACTCGTAGGACAGGTGCCGGCAGCGCTCTGGGTCATTT
TCGGCGAGGACCGCTTTCGCTGGAGCGCGACGATGATCGGCCTGTCGCTTGCGGTATTCGGAATCTTGCA
CGCCCTCGCTCAAGCCTTCGTCACTGGTCCCGCCACCAAACGTTTCGGCGAGAAGCAGGCCATTATCGCC
GGCATGGCGGCCGACGCGCTGGGCTACGTCTTGCTGGCGTTCGCGACGCGAGGCTGGATGGCCTTCCCCA
TTATGATTCTTCTCGCTTCCGGCGGCATCGGGATGCCCGCGTTGCAGGCCATGCTGTCCAGGCAGGTAGA
TGACGACCATCAGGGACAGCTTCAAGGATCGCTCGCGGCTCTTACCAGCCAGCAAAAGGCCAGGAACCGT
AAAAAGGCCGCGTTGCTGGCGTTTTTCCATAGGCTCCGCCCCCCTGACGAGCATCACAAAAATCGACGCT
CAAGTCAGAGGTGGCGAAACCCGACAGGACTATAAAGATACCAGGCGTTTCCCCCTGGAAGCTCCCTCGT
GCGCTCTCCTGTTCCGACCCTGCCGCTTACCGGATACCTGTCCGCCTTTCTCCCTTCGGGAAGCGTGGCG
CTTTCTCAATGCTCACGCTGTAGGTATCTCAGTTCGGTGTAGGTCGTTCGCTCCAAGCTGGGCTGTGTGC
ACGAACCCCCCGTTCAGCCCGACCGCTGCGCCTTATCCGGTAACTATCGTCTTGAGTCCAACCCGGTAAG
ACACGACTTATCGCCACTGGCAGCAGCCACTGGTAACAGGATTAGCAGAGCGAGGTATGTAGGCGGTGCT
ACAGAGTTCTTGAAGTGGTGGCCTAACTACGGCTACACTAGAAGGACAGTATTTGGTATCTGCGCTCTGC
TGAAGCCAGTTACCTTCGGAAAAAGAGTTGGTAGCTCTTGATCCGGCAAACAAACCACCGCTGGTAGCGG
TGGTTTTTTTGTTTGCAAGCAGCAGATTACGCGCAGAAAAAAAGGATCTCAAGAAGATCCTTTGATCTTT
TCTACGGGGTCTGACGCTCAGTGGAACGAAAACTCACGTTAAGGGATTTTGGTCATGAGATTATCAAAAA
GGATCTTCACCTAGATCCTTTTAAATTAAAAATGAAGTTTTAAATCAATCTAAAGTATATATGAGTAAAC
TTGGTCTGACAGTTACCAATGCTTAATCAGTGAGGCACCTATCTCAGCGATCTGTCTATTTCGTTCATCC
ATAGTTGCCTGACTCCCCGTCGTGTAGATAACTACGATACGGGAGGGCTTACCATCTGGCCCCAGTGCTG
CAATGATACCGCGAGACCCACGCTCACCGGCTCCAGATTTATCAGCAATAAACCAGCCAGCCGGAAGGGC
CGAGCGCAGAAGTGGTCCTGCAACTTTATCCGCCTCCATCCAGTCTATTAATTGTTGCCGGGAAGCTAGA
GTAAGTAGTTCGCCAGTTAATAGTTTGCGCAACGTTGTTGCCATTGCTGCAGGCATCGTGGTGTCACGCT
CGTCGTTTGGTATGGCTTCATTCAGCTCCGGTTCCCAACGATCAAGGCGAGTTACATGATCCCCCATGTT
GTGCAAAAAAGCGGTTAGCTCCTTCGGTCCTCCGATCGTTGTCAGAAGTAAGTTGGCCGCAGTGTTATCA
CTCATGGTTATGGCAGCACTGCATAATTCTCTTACTGTCATGCCATCCGTAAGATGCTTTTCTGTGACTG
GTGAGTACTCAACCAAGTCATTCTGAGAATAGTGTATGCGGCGACCGAGTTGCTCTTGCCCGGCGTCAAC
ACGGGATAATACCGCGCCACATAGCAGAACTTTAAAAGTGCTCATCATTGGAAAACGTTCTTCGGGGCGA
AAACTCTCAAGGATCTTACCGCTGTTGAGATCCAGTTCGATGTAACCCACTCGTGCACCCAACTGATCTT
CAGCATCTTTTACTTTCACCAGCGTTTCTGGGTGAGCAAAAACAGGAAGGCAAAATGCCGCAAAAAAGGG
AATAAGGGCGACACGGAAATGTTGAATACTCATACTCTTCCTTTTTCAATATTATTGAAGCATTTATCAG
GGTTATTGTCTCATGAGCGGATACATATTTGAATGTATTTAGAAAAATAAACAAATAGGGGTTCCGCGCA
CATTTCCCCGAAAAGTGCCACCTGACGTCTAAGAAACCATTATTATCATGACATTAACCTATAAAAATAG
GCGTATCACGAGGCCCTTTCGT
